>Addgene plasmid #230467 | AiP13651 - pAAV-AiE0546h-minBG-SYFP2-P2A-3XFLAG-10aa-H2B-WPRE3-BGHpA (Alias: CN3651) | addgene full sequence | sequence record 474114 | Addgene NGS Result
CCTGCAGGCAGCTGCGCGCTCGCTCGCTCACTGAGGCCGCCCGGGCGTCGGGCGACCTTTGGTCGCCCGG
CCTCAGTGAGCGAGCGAGCGCGCAGAGAGGGAGTGGCCAACTCCATCACTAGGGGTTCCTGCGGCCGCAC
GCGTTTAAGGCTGCAGTGAGCCACGATCATGCCACTGCACTCCAGCCTGGGTGACAGAGCGAGACTCTGT
CTCCAAAAATATAATAAAATAAAATAAAATAAAAATAAAAATAAAGGATTCTGCAAATGTCAGCCTACTC
CTCTGCCCAAAATATATAATAACAAAGAAAACAAAGCAAAGATGTCATAGCTATGGTTTTGTTGCTATGA
GAATACTCTTGTCAAGGCTGGAGGATGGCACAAACATACTGTATTTAACCACTTGTCAGTTTCACTTGCA
ATTCACACACGTGGCACGTGGGCCTCTGTGCTCTTGTCCTGGGTCAGCCAATGTCAGGGGCGGGAGCGAG
GGTACGAATGCTTCGAGAATGGACCCGGCAAGTTGAATGCTTCCGAGAGGTTAGGATGAGGCCGCCAGGG
TGAGCACGTGCGGATGATGGGTGGGGCGGTGAGTTGTTGCTGGGTAGTGCAGAAGAAACTGTTCTGGGGT
AATGCACGTGGGTGCAGGTGGGAGGGGACTGGAGAAGGGTGCAGGTGGGAATGAGATCATAGGGGAGGAT
ACAGTGCTGCAGGAAATATATTTTTTAAATTTTTAAATTTTATTTTTATTTTTAGATGGAGTCTCTGTTG
CCGAGCTCGGGCTGGGCATAAAAGTCAGGGCAGAGCCATCTATTGCTTACATTTGCTTCTGGGATCCAGA
TCTTTCGAAGCTAGCGCTACCGGTCGCCACCATGGTCTCCAAGGGCGAGGAGCTGTTCACCGGGGTGGTG
CCCATCCTGGTCGAGCTGGACGGCGATGTCAACGGCCACAAGTTCAGCGTGTCCGGCGAGGGCGAGGGCG
ATGCCACCTACGGCAAGCTGACCCTGAAGCTGATCTGCACCACCGGCAAGCTGCCCGTGCCCTGGCCCAC
CCTCGTGACCACCCTGGGCTACGGCGTGCAGTGCTTCGCCCGCTACCCCGACCACATGAAGCAGCACGAC
TTCTTCAAGTCCGCCATGCCCGAAGGCTACGTCCAGGAGCGCACCATCTTCTTCAAAGACGACGGCAACT
ACAAGACCCGCGCCGAGGTGAAGTTCGAGGGCGACACCCTGGTGAACCGCATCGAGCTGAAGGGCATCGA
CTTCAAGGAGGACGGCAACATCCTGGGGCACAAGCTGGAGTACAACTACAACAGCCACAACGTCTATATC
ACCGCCGACAAGCAGAAGAACGGCATCAAGGCCAACTTCAAGATCCGCCACAACATCGAGGACGGCGGCG
TGCAGCTCGCCGACCACTACCAGCAGAACACCCCCATCGGCGACGGCCCCGTGCTGCTGCCCGACAACCA
CTACCTGAGCTACCAGTCCAAGCTGAGCAAAGACCCCAACGAGAAGCGCGATCACATGGTCCTGCTGGAG
TTCGTGACCGCCGCCGGGATCACTCTCGGCATGGACGAGCTGTACAAGGGCTCTGGTGCTACCAACTTCT
CACTGTTGAAACAGGCAGGGGATGTAGAGGAGAATCCAGGGCCTGGTGCTAGTGGAGACTACAAAGACCA
TGACGGAGATTATAAAGATCATGACATCGATTACAAGGATGACGATGACAAGTCCGGACTCAGATCTGGA
GGCTCCGGAGGCCCAGAGCCAGCGAAGTCTGCTCCCGCCCCGAAAAAGGGCTCCAAGAAGGCGGTGACTA
AGGCGCAGAAGAAAGGCGGCAAGAAGCGCAAGCGCAGCCGCAAGGAGAGCTATTCCATCTATGTGTACAA
GGTTCTGAAGCAGGTCCACCCTGACACCGGCATTTCGTCCAAGGCCATGGGCATCATGAATTCGTTTGTG
AACGACATTTTCGAGCGCATCGCAGGAGAGGCTTCCCGCCTGGCGCATTACAACAAGCGCTCGACCATCA
CCTCCCGGGAGATCCAGACGGCCGTGCGCCTGCTGCTGCCTGGGGAGTTGGCCAAGCACGCCGTGTCCGA
GGGTACTAAGGCCATCACCAAGTACACCAGCGCTAAGTAATGAGGCGCGCCGCGGCCGCGAATTCGATAT
CATAATCAACCTCTGGATTACAAAATTTGTGAAAGATTGACTGGTATTCTTAACTATGTTGCTCCTTTTA
CGCTATGTGGATACGCTGCTTTAATGCCTTTGTATCATGCTATTGCTTCCCGTATGGCTTTCATTTTCTC
CTCCTTGTATAAATCCTGGTTAGTTCTTGCCACGGCGGAACTCATCGCCGCCTGCCTTGCCCGCTGCTGG
ACAGGGGCTCGGCTGTTGGGCACTGACAATTCCGTGGCTCGAGAGATCTTCGACTGTGCCTTCTAGTTGC
CAGCCATCTGTTGTTTGCCCCTCCCCCGTGCCTTCCTTGACCCTGGAAGGTGCCACTCCCACTGTCCTTT
CCTAATAAAATGAGGAAATTGCATCGCATTGTCTGAGTAGGTGTCATTCTATTCTGGGGGGTGGGGTGGG
GCAGGACAGCAAGGGGGAGGATTGGGAAGACAATAGCAGGCATGAGATCTCACGTGCGGACCGAGCGGCC
GCAGGAACCCCTAGTGATGGAGTTGGCCACTCCCTCTCTGCGCGCTCGCTCGCTCACTGAGGCCGGGCGA
CCAAAGGTCGCCCGACGCCCGGGCTTTGCCCGGGCGGCCTCAGTGAGCGAGCGAGCGCGCAGCTGCCTGC
AGGGGCGCCTGATGCGGTATTTTCTCCTTACGCATCTGTGCGGTATTTCACACCGCATA
[95 nt withheld, positions 2860-2954]
T
[46 nt withheld, positions 2956-3001]
C
[141 nt withheld, positions 3003-3143]
CCTTTGACGTTGGAGTCCACGTTCTTT
[37 nt withheld, positions 3171-3207]
ACTCTATCTCGGGCTATTCTTTTGATTTATAAGGGATTTTGCCGATTTCGGTCTATTGGTTAAAAAATGA
GCTGATTTAACAAAAATTTAACGCGAATTTTAACAAAATATTAACGTTTACAATTTTATGGTGCACTCTC
AGTACAATCTGCTCTGATGCCGCATAGTTAAGCCAGCCCCGACACCCGCCAACACCCGCTGACGCGCCCT
GACGGGCTTGTCTGCTCCCGGCATCCGCTTACAGACAAGCTGTGACCGTCTCCGGGAGCTGCATGTGTCA
GAGGTTTTCACCGTCATCACCGAAACGCGCGAGACGAAAGGGCCTCGTGATACGCCTATTTTTATAGGTT
AATGTCATGATAATAATGGTTTCTTAGACGTCAGGTGGCACTTTTCGGGGAAATGTGCGCGGAACCCCTA
TTTGTTTATTTTTCTAAATACATTCAAATATGTATCCGCTCATGAGACAATAACCCTGATAAATGCTTCA
ATAATATTGAAAAAGGAAGAGTATGAGTATTCAACATTTCCGTGTCGCCCTTATTCCCTTTTTTGCGGCA
TTTTGCCTTCCTGTTTTTGCTCACCCAGAAACGCTGGTGAAAGTAAAAGATGCTGAAGATCAGTTGGGTG
CACGAGTGGGTTACATCGAACTGGATCTCAACAGCGGTAAGATCCTTGAGAGTTTTCGCCCCGAAGAACG
TTTTCCAATGATGAGCACTTTTAAAGTTCTGCTATGTGGCGCGGTATTATCCCGTATTGACGCCGGGCAA
GAGCAACTCGGTCGCCGCATACACTATTCTCAGAATGACTTGGTTGAGTACTCACCAGTCACAGAAAAGC
ATCTTACGGATGGCATGACAGTAAGAGAATTATGCAGTGCTGCCATAACCATGAGTGATAACACTGCGGC
CAACTTACTTCTGACAACGATCGGAGGACCGAAGGAGCTAACCGCTTTTTTGCACAACATGGGGGATCAT
GTAACTCGCCTTGATCGTTGGGAACCGGAGCTGAATGAAGCCATACCAAACGACGAGCGTGACACCACGA
TGCCTGTAGCAATGGCAACAACGTTGCGCAAACTATTAACTGGCGAACTACTTACTCTAGCTTCCCGGCA
ACAATTAATAGACTGGATGGAGGCGGATAAAGTTGCAGGACCACTTCTGCGCTCGGCCCTTCCGGCTGGC
TGGTTTATTGCTGATAAATCTGGAGCCGGTGAGCGTGGGTCTCGCGGTATCATTGCAGCACTGGGGCCAG
ATGGTAAGCCCTCCCGTATCGTAGTTATCTACACGACGGGGAGTCAGGCAACTATGGATGAACGAAATAG
ACAGATCGCTGAGATAGGTGCCTCACTGATTAAGCATTGGTAACTGTCAGACCAAGTTTACTCATATATA
CTTTAGATTGATTTAAAACTTCATTTTTAATTTAAAAGGATCTAGGTGAAGATCCTTTTTGATAATCTCA
TGACCAAAATCCCTTAACGTGAGTTTTCGTTCCACTGAGCGTCAGACCCCGTAGAAAAGATCAAAGGATC
TTCTTGAGATCCTTTTTTTCTGCGCGTAATCTGCTGCTTGCAAACAAAAAAACCACCGCTACCAGCGGTG
GTTTGTTTGCCGGATCAAGAGCTACCAACTCTTTTTCCGAAGGTAACTGGCTTCAGCAGAGCGCAGATAC
CAAATACTGTTCTTCTAGTGTAGCCGTAGTTAGGCCACCACTTCAAGAACTCTGTAGCACCGCCTACATA
CCTCGCTCTGCTAATCCTGTTACCAGTGGCTGCTGCCAGTGGCGATAAGTCGTGTCTTACCGGGTTGGAC
TCAAGACGATAGTTACCGGATAAGGCGCAGCGGTCGGGCTGAACGGGGGGTTCGTGCACACAGCCCAGCT
TGGAGCGAACGACCTACACCGAACTGAGATACCTACAGCGTGAGCTATGAGAAAGCGCCACGCTTCCCGA
AGGGAGAAAGGCGGACAGGTATCCGGTAAGCGGCAGGGTCGGAACAGGAGAGCGCACGAGGGAGCTTCCA
GGGGGAAACGCCTGGTATCTTTATAGTCCTGTCGGGTTTCGCCACCTCTGACTTGAGCGTCGATTTTTGT
GATGCTCGTCAGGGGGGCGGAGCCTATGGAAAAACGCCAGCAACGCGGCCTTTTTACGGTTCCTGGCCTT
TTGCTGGCCTTTTGCTCACATGT
Features (pLannotate 1.2.2; 17 found; start..end, strand, type, name):
     12..39      +  repeat_region  AAV2 ITR (fragment): inverted terminal repeat of adeno-associated virus serotype 2 inverted
     68..95      +  repeat_region  AAV2 ITR (fragment): inverted terminal repeat of adeno-associated virus serotype 2 inverted
    123..209     -  CDS            PPP5D1 (fragment): PP5D1_HUMAN - Experimental evidence at transcript level: Swiss-Prot protein existence level 2. From Homo sapiens (Human).
    872..1588    +  CDS            SYFP2: SYFP2 is a basic (constitutively fluorescent) yellow fluorescent protein published in 2006, derived from Aequorea victoria. It is reported to be a very rapidly-maturing monomer with moderate acid sensitivity.
   1667..1732    +  CDS            3xFLAG: three tandem FLAG® epitope tags, followed by an enterokinase cleavage site
   1763..2140    +  CDS            H2B: human histone H2B; HIST1H2BJ
   2174..2331    +  misc_feature   WPRE (fragment): woodchuck hepatitis virus posttranscriptional regulatory element
   2337..2417    +  misc_feature   WPRE (fragment): woodchuck hepatitis virus posttranscriptional regulatory element
   2434..2545    +  polyA_signal   bGH poly(A) signal: bovine growth hormone polyadenylation signal
   2663..2803    +  repeat_region  AAV2 ITR: inverted terminal repeat of adeno-associated virus serotype 2 inverted
   2808..2859    -  misc_feature   bom (fragment): basis of mobility region from pBR322
   2878..3333    +  rep_origin     f1 ori (sequence partly withheld): f1 bacteriophage origin of replication; arrow indicates direction of (+) strand synthesis
   3334..3383    -  misc_feature   bom (fragment): basis of mobility region from pBR322
   3485..3520    -  CDS            rop (fragment): Rop protein, which maintains plasmids at low copy number; rop
   3615..3719    +  promoter       AmpR promoter: bla
   3720..4580    +  CDS            AmpR: β-lactamase; bla; confers resistance to ampicillin, carbenicillin, and related antibiotics
   4751..5339    +  rep_origin     ori: high-copy-number ColE1/pMB1/pBR322/pUC origin of replication
