[The description below was written by a language model from this plasmid's Addgene catalogue record and pLannotate feature annotations shown in this document.]
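Description:
AiP13651 (alias CN3651) is an AAV transfer plasmid of about 5.4 kb built on a pAAV2 backbone, in which a transgene cassette is flanked by AAV2 inverted terminal repeats so that it can be packaged into recombinant AAV particles. One ITR is annotated intact, while the other is detected only as short fragments in the sequencing-derived annotation. The bacterial portion carries a high-copy ColE1/pUC-type origin, an ampicillin resistance gene (β-lactamase) with its own promoter, and an f1 phage origin. Small bom and rop fragments are backbone remnants. The recorded host strain is a recombination-reduced one, which is usual for repeat-containing ITR plasmids.

Expression is controlled by the enhancer AiE0546h placed upstream of the minimal beta-globin promoter (minBG). The minimal promoter has little activity alone, so transcription depends on the enhancer, which was designed to drive expression in specific populations of brain cells; the record does not say which populations. Neither the enhancer nor minBG is annotated in the feature table. They presumably occupy the unannotated stretch before the reporter, and a short hit to a human PPP5D1 fragment there is probably incidental.

The payload is a synthetic bicistronic reporter: the yellow fluorescent protein SYFP2, a P2A self-cleaving peptide, and a 3xFLAG epitope joined by a 10-amino-acid linker to human histone H2B. This should give a soluble fluorescent label together with a chromatin-bound, FLAG-tagged nuclear marker that can be detected with antibodies. A shortened woodchuck element (WPRE3, annotated as two WPRE fragments) enhances transcript expression, and a bovine growth hormone polyadenylation signal ends the cassette. The plasmid belongs to a suite of enhancer AAVs intended for genetic access to cortical cell types.
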