Addgene plasmid #230467: AiP13651 - pAAV-AiE0546h-minBG-SYFP2-P2A-3XFLAG-10aa-H2B-WPRE3-BGHpA (Alias: CN3651)
Purpose: AiE0546h is an enhancer sequence, designed to drive AAV-mediated transgene expression in specific populations of brain cells
Depositing lab: Allen Institute for Brain Science & Jonathan Ting. Depositing organization: Allen Institute. Publication: A suite of enhancer AAVs and transgenic mouse lines for genetic access to cortical cell types. Ben-Simon Y, Hooper M, Narayan S, Daigle TL, Dwivedi D, Way SW, Oster A, Stafford DA, Mich JK, Taormina MJ, Martinez RA, Opitz-Araya X, Roth JR, Alexander JR, Allen S, Amster A, Arbuckle J, Ayala A, Baker PM, Bakken TE, Barcelli T, Barta S, Bendrick J, Bertagnolli D, Bielstein C, Bishwakarma P, Bowlus J, Boyer G, Brouner K, Casian B, Casper T, Chakka AB, Chakrabarty R, Chance RK, Chavan S, Clark M, Colbert K, Collman F, Daniel S, Departee M, DiValentin P, Donadio N, Dotson N, Egdorf T, Fliss T, Gabitto M, Garcia J, Gary A, Gasperini M, Gloe J, Goldy J, Gore BB, Graybuck L, Greisman N, Haeseleer F, Halterman C, Haradon Z, Hastings SD, Helback O, Ho W, Hockemeyer D, Huang C, Huff S, Hunker A, Johansen N, Jones D, Juneau Z, Kalmbach B, Kannan M, Khem S, Kussick E, Kutsal R, Larsen R, Lee C, Lee AY, Leibly M, Lenz GH, Li S, Liang E, Lusk N, Madigan Z, Malloy J, Malone J, McCue R, Melchor J, Mollenkopf T, Moosman S, Morin E, Newman D, Ng L, Ngo K, Omstead V, Otto S, Oyama A, Pena N, Pham T, Phillips E, Pom CA, Potekhina L, Ransford S, Ray PL, Rette D, Reynoldson C, Rimorin C, Rocha D, Ruiz A, Sanchez REA, Sawyer L, Sedeno-Cortes A, Sevigny JP, Shapovalova N, Shepard N, Shulga L, Sigler AR, Siverts L, Soliman S, Somasundaram S, Staats B, Stewart K, Szelenyi E, Tieu M, Trader C, Tran A, van Velthoven CTJ, Walker M, Wang Y, Weed N, Wirthlin M, Wood T, Wynalda B, Yao Z, Zhou T, Ariza J, Dee N, Reding M, Ronellenfitch K, Mufti S, Sunkin SM, Smith KA, Esposito L, Waters J, Thyagarajan B, Yao S, Lein ES, Zeng H, Levi BP, Ngai J, Ting JT, Tasic B. Cell. 2025 May 16:S0092-8674(25)00513-6. doi: 10.1016/j.cell.2025.05.002. PubMed 40403729.
Backbone
  Vector backbone: pAAV2
  Vector type: AAV
Growth in bacteria
  Bacterial resistance: Ampicillin, 100 μg/mL
  Growth temperature: 37°C
  Growth strain: NEB Stable
  Copy number: High Copy
Gene/Insert
  Gene/Insert name: SYFP2-P2A-3XFLAG-10aa-H2B
  Species: Synthetic
  Promoter: minBG
  Cloning method: Gibson Cloning
Terms and licenses: Academic/Nonprofit Terms; Industry Terms: Not Available to Industry
How to cite: AiP13651 - pAAV-AiE0546h-minBG-SYFP2-P2A-3XFLAG-10aa-H2B-WPRE3-BGHpA (Alias: CN3651) was a gift from Allen Institute for Brain Science & Jonathan Ting (Addgene plasmid # 230467 ; http://n2t.net/addgene:230467 ; RRID:Addgene_230467)
